Addgene plasmid #216826: pAV-puro-U6+27-F30-Tornado-Acyclovir-IRE#A8-4
Purpose: Expresses acyclovir-controllable IRE variant #A8-4 as circular RNA in mammalian cells using the Tornado expression system.
Depositing lab: Samie Jaffrey. Depositing organization: Cornell University. Publication: Engineering acyclovir-induced RNA nanodevices for reversible and tunable control of aptamer function. Hagen T, Litke JL, Nasir N, Hou Q, Jaffrey SR. Cell Chem Biol. 2024 Aug 23:S2451-9456(24)00319-2. doi: 10.1016/j.chembiol.2024.07.017. PubMed 39191249.
Backbone
  Vector backbone: pAV-puro-U6+27
  Backbone size w/o insert (bp): 5587
  Total vector size (bp): 5675
  Vector type: Mammalian Expression
  Selectable markers: Puromycin
Growth in bacteria
  Bacterial resistance: Ampicillin, 100 μg/mL
  Growth temperature: 37°C
  Growth strain: DH5alpha
  Copy number: Unknown
Gene/Insert
  Gene/Insert name: Tornado-Acyclovir-IRE#A8-4
  Species: Synthetic
  Insert size (bp): 88
  Promoter: U6+27
  Cloning method: Restriction Enzyme; 5′ cloning site NotI (not destroyed); 3′ cloning site SacII (not destroyed)
  Sequencing primers: 5′ GGAAGAGGGCCTATTTCCCAT; 3′ CTAGTCCTCGGCTCGAG
Terms and licenses: Academic/Nonprofit Terms; Industry Terms: Not Available to Industry
How to cite: pAV-puro-U6+27-F30-Tornado-Acyclovir-IRE#A8-4 was a gift from Samie Jaffrey (Addgene plasmid # 216826 ; http://n2t.net/addgene:216826 ; RRID:Addgene_216826)
