[The description below was written by a language model from this plasmid's Addgene catalogue record and pLannotate feature annotations shown in this document.]
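Description:
pAV-puro-U6+27-F30-Tornado-Acyclovir-IRE#A8-4 is a mammalian expression plasmid built on the pAV-puro-U6+27 backbone. It produces a small synthetic regulatory RNA as a circular transcript. In bacteria it is maintained through a high-copy ColE1/pUC-type origin and selected with ampicillin via the β-lactamase gene, and an f1 phage origin is also present. For selection in mammalian cells, an SV40 enhancer/early promoter drives a puromycin N-acetyltransferase cassette. This is followed by a fragment annotated as a bleomycin-binding protein gene, then SV40 small t intron and large T-derived sequences and an SV40 polyadenylation signal. A fragment of an AAV2 inverted terminal repeat is annotated next to this cassette, but only one partial ITR is detected, so the record does not support treating the plasmid as an AAV packaging vector.

The payload is an 88 bp synthetic insert, cloned between NotI and SacII sites that remain intact. It encodes variant #A8-4 of an acyclovir-controllable iron-responsive element (IRE). Transcription comes from the human U6 RNA polymerase III promoter in its "U6+27" form, which by general convention retains the first 27 nucleotides of U6 snRNA. In the Tornado system, the RNA of interest is flanked by self-cleaving twister ribozymes. Their cleavage leaves ends that endogenous cellular ligase joins, giving a stable, highly expressed circular RNA. One twister-P3 fragment is annotated just downstream of the promoter. The name indicates an F30 folding scaffold, but this is not annotated separately. The construct is intended for expressing an IRE whose function can be switched by acyclovir. The sequenced record is 5,500 nt, slightly shorter than the catalogued 5,675 bp.
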