Features (pLannotate 1.2.2; 18 found; start..end, strand, type, name):
    333..573     +  promoter       U6 promoter: RNA polymerase III promoter for human U6 snRNA
    619..685     +  ncRNA          twister-P3 (fragment): Accession: RF03154 - type-P3 twister ribozyme
    890..910     +  misc_feature   MCS (fragment): pUC18/19 multiple cloning site
    968..1089    +  polyA_signal   SV40 poly(A) signal: SV40 polyadenylation signal
   1124..1182    +  CDS            lacZα (fragment): LacZα fragment of β-galactosidase; lacZ fragment
   1213..1641    -  rep_origin     f1 ori (sequence partly withheld): f1 bacteriophage origin of replication; arrow indicates direction of (+) strand synthesis
   1668..1772    +  promoter       AmpR promoter: bla
   1773..2633    +  CDS            AmpR: β-lactamase; bla; confers resistance to ampicillin, carbenicillin, and related antibiotics
   2804..3392    +  rep_origin     ori: high-copy-number ColE1/pMB1/pBR322/pUC origin of replication
   3557..3605    -  repeat_region  AAV2 ITR (fragment): inverted terminal repeat of adeno-associated virus serotype 2 inverted
   3661..3795    -  polyA_signal   SV40 poly(A) signal: SV40 polyadenylation signal
   3818..3901    -  CDS            large T antigen (fragment): large T antigen from SV40 (simian virus 40)
   4220..4240    -  CDS            SV40 NLS: nuclear localization signal of SV40 (simian virus 40) large T antigen
   4370..4435    -  intron         small t intron: SV40 (simian virus 40) small t antigen intron
   4437..4511    -  CDS            small t antigen (fragment): SV40 (simian virus 40) small t antigen
   4514..4834    -  CDS            ble (fragment): BLE_KLEPN - Experimental evidence at protein level: Swiss-Prot protein existence level 1. Binding protein with a strong affinity to the bleomycin family of antibiotics. Binds to CL990; an antimitotic-antibiotic compound. From Klebsiella pneumoniae.
   4862..5461    -  CDS            PuroR (fragment): puromycin N-acetyltransferase; pac from Streptomyces; confers resistance to puromycin
   5471..300     -  promoter       SV40 promoter (across the origin): SV40 enhancer and early promoter
>Addgene plasmid #216826 | pAV-puro-U6+27-F30-Tornado-Acyclovir-IRE#A8-4 | addgene full sequence | sequence record 430576 | Addgene NGS Result
TCCTCACTACTTCTGGAATAGCTCAGAGGCCGAGGCGGCCTCGGCCTCTGCATAAATAAAAAAAATTAGT
CAGCCATGGGGCGGAGAATGGGCGGAACTGGGCGGAGTTAGGGGCGGGATGGGCGGAGTTAGGGGCGGGA
CTATGGTTGCTGACTAATTGAGATGCATGCTTTGCATACTTCTGCCTGCTGGGGAGCCTGGGGACTTTCC
ACACCTGGTTGCTGACTAATTGAGATGCATGCTTTGCATACTTCTGCCTGCTGGGGAGCCTGGGGACTTT
CCACACCCTAACTGACACACATTCCACAGCCGGATCCAAGGTCGGGCAGGAAGAGGGCCTATTTCCCATG
ATTCCTTCATATTTGCATATACGATACAAGGCTGTTAGAGAGATAATTAGAATTAATTTGACTGTAAACA
CAAAGATATTAGTACAAAATACGTGACGTAGAAAGTAATAATTTCTTGGGTAGTTTGCAGTTTTAAAATT
ATGTTTTAAAATGGACTATCATATGCTTACCGTAACTTGAAAGTATTTCGATTTCTTGGCTTTATATATC
TTGTGGAAAGGACGAAACACCGTGCTCGCTTCGGCAGCACATATACTAGTCGACGGGCCGCACTCGCCGG
TCCCAAGCCCGGATAAAATGGGAGGGGGCGGGAAACCGCCTAACCATGCCGAGTGCGGCCGCTTGCCATG
TGCTACTTCAACAGTGCTTGGACGCTCTGATGAATAACCGAAGTAGTTTATGGGCTACCGAAATCATTCA
TGGCAAGTGGCCGCGGTCGGCGTGGACTGTAGAACACTGCCAATGCCGGTCCCAAGCCCGGATAAAAGTG
GAGGGTACAGTCCACGCTCTAGAGCGCACTTCGGTGCGCTTTTTACTAGGACCTGCAGGCATGCAAGCTT
GACGTCGGTTACCGATATCCATATGGCGACCGCATCGATCTCGAGCCGAGGACTAGTAACTTGTTTATTG
CAGCTTATAATGGTTACAAATAAAGCAATAGCATCACAAATTTCACAAATAAAGCATTTTTTTCACTGCA
TTCTAGTTGTGGTTTGTCCAAACTCATCAATGTATCTTATCATGTCTTACGTAGATAAGTAGCATGGCGG
GTTATAGCGAAGAGGCCCGCACCGATCGCCCTTCCCAACAGTTGCGCAGCCTGAATGGCGAATGGAAATT
GTAAGCGTTAATATTTTGTTAAAATTCGCGTTAAATTTTTGTTAAATCAGCTCATTTTTTAACCAATAGG
CCGAAATCGGCAAAATCCCTTATAAATCAAAAGAATAGACCGAGATAGGGT
[37 nt withheld, positions 1312-1348]
AAAGAACGTGGACTCCAACGTCAAAGG
[49 nt withheld, positions 1376-1424]
T
[91 nt withheld, positions 1426-1516]
G
[124 nt withheld, positions 1518-1641]
CAGGTGGCACTTTTCGGGGAAATGTGCGCGGAACCCCTATTTGTTTATTTTTCTAAATACATTCAAATAT
GTATCCGCTCATGAGACAATAACCCTGATAAATGCTTCAATAATATTGAAAAAGGAAGAGTATGAGTATT
CAACATTTCCGTGTCGCCCTTATTCCCTTTTTTGCGGCATTTTGCCTTCCTGTTTTTGCTCACCCAGAAA
CGCTGGTGAAAGTAAAAGATGCTGAAGATCAGTTGGGTGCACGAGTGGGTTACATCGAACTGGATCTCAA
CAGCGGTAAGATCCTTGAGAGTTTTCGCCCCGAAGAACGTTTTCCAATGATGAGCACTTTTAAAGTTCTG
CTATGTGGCGCGGTATTATCCCGTATTGACGCCGGGCAAGAGCAACTCGGTCGCCGCATACACTATTCTC
AGAATGACTTGGTTGAGTACTCACCAGTCACAGAAAAGCATCTTACGGATGGCATGACAGTAAGAGAATT
ATGCAGTGCTGCCATAACCATGAGTGATAACACTGCGGCCAACTTACTTCTGACAACGATCGGAGGACCG
AAGGAGCTAACCGCTTTTTTGCACAACATGGGGGATCATGTAACTCGCCTTGATCGTTGGGAACCGGAGC
TGAATGAAGCCATACCAAACGACGAGCGTGACACCACGATGCCTGTAGCAATGGCAACAACGTTGCGCAA
ACTATTAACTGGCGAACTACTTACTCTAGCTTCCCGGCAACAATTAATAGACTGGATGGAGGCGGATAAA
GTTGCAGGACCACTTCTGCGCTCGGCCCTTCCGGCTGGCTGGTTTATTGCTGATAAATCTGGAGCCGGTG
AGCGTGGGTCTCGCGGTATCATTGCAGCACTGGGGCCAGATGGTAAGCCCTCCCGTATCGTAGTTATCTA
CACGACGGGGAGTCAGGCAACTATGGATGAACGAAATAGACAGATCGCTGAGATAGGTGCCTCACTGATT
AAGCATTGGTAACTGTCAGACCAAGTTTACTCATATATACTTTAGATTGATTTAAAACTTCATTTTTAAT
TTAAAAGGATCTAGGTGAAGATCCTTTTTGATAATCTCATGACCAAAATCCCTTAACGTGAGTTTTCGTT
CCACTGAGCGTCAGACCCCGTAGAAAAGATCAAAGGATCTTCTTGAGATCCTTTTTTTCTGCGCGTAATC
TGCTGCTTGCAAACAAAAAAACCACCGCTACCAGCGGTGGTTTGTTTGCCGGATCAAGAGCTACCAACTC
TTTTTCCGAAGGTAACTGGCTTCAGCAGAGCGCAGATACCAAATACTGTTCTTCTAGTGTAGCCGTAGTT
AGGCCACCACTTCAAGAACTCTGTAGCACCGCCTACATACCTCGCTCTGCTAATCCTGTTACCAGTGGCT
GCTGCCAGTGGCGATAAGTCGTGTCTTACCGGGTTGGACTCAAGACGATAGTTACCGGATAAGGCGCAGC
GGTCGGGCTGAACGGGGGGTTCGTGCACACAGCCCAGCTTGGAGCGAACGACCTACACCGAACTGAGATA
CCTACAGCGTGAGCTATGAGAAAGCGCCACGCTTCCCGAAGGGAGAAAGGCGGACAGGTATCCGGTAAGC
GGCAGGGTCGGAACAGGAGAGCGCACGAGGGAGCTTCCAGGGGGAAACGCCTGGTATCTTTATAGTCCTG
TCGGGTTTCGCCACCTCTGACTTGAGCGTCGATTTTTGTGATGCTCGTCAGGGGGGCGGAGCCTATGGAA
AAACGCCAGCAACGCGGCCTTTTTACGGTTCCTGGCCTTTTGCTGGCCTTTTGCTCACATGTTCTTTCCT
GCGTTATCCCCTGATTCTGTGGATAACCGTATTACCGCCTTTGAGTGAGCTGATACCGCTCGCCGCAGCC
GAACGACCGAGCGCAGCGAGTCAGTGAGCGAGCGCGCAGAGAGGGAGTGGCCAACTCCATCACTAGGGGT
TCCTGGAGGGGTGGAGTCGTGACGTGAATTACGTCATAGGGTTAGGGAGGTCCTGGATCGATCCAGACAT
GATAAGATACATTGATGAGTTTGGACAAACCACAACTAGAATGCAGTGAAAAAAATGCTTTATTTGTGAA
ATTTGTGATGCTATTGCTTTATTTGTAACCATTATAAGCTGCAATAAACAAGTTAACAACAACAATTGCA
TTCATTTTATGTTTCAGGTTCAGGGGGAGGTGTGGGAGGTTTTTTAAAGCAAGTAAAACCTCTACAAATG
TGGTATGGCTGATTATGATCTCTAGTCAAGGCACTATACATCAAATATTCCTTATTAACCCCTTTACAAA
TTAAAAAGCTAAAGGTACACAATTTTTGAGCATAGTTATTAATAGCAGACACTCTATGCCTGTGTGGAGT
AAGAAAAAACAGTATGTTATGATTATAACTGTTATGCCTACTTATAAAGGTTACAGAATATTTTTCCATA
ATTTTCTTGTATAGCAGTGCAGCTTTTTCCTTTGTGGTGTAAATAGCAAAGCAAGCAAGAGTTCTATTAC
TAAACACAGCATGACTCAAAAAACTTAGCAATTCTGAAGGAAAGTCCTTGGGGTCTTCTACCTTTCTCTT
CTTTTTTGGAGGAGTAGAATGTTGAGAGTCAGCAGTAGCCTCATCATCACTAGATGGCATTTCTTCTGAG
CAAAACAGGTTTTCCTCATTAAAGGCATTCCACCACTGCTCCCATTCATCAGTTCCATAGGTTGGAATCT
AAAATACACAAACAATTAGAATCAGTAGTTTAACACATTATACACTTAAAAATTTTATATTTACCTTAGA
GCTTTAAATCTCTGTAGGTAGTTTGTCCAATTATGTCACACCACAGAAGTAAGGTTCCTTCACAAAGATC
CGGACCAAAGCGGCCATCGTGCCTCCCCACTCCTGCAGTTCGGGGGCATGGATGCGCGGATAGCCGCTGC
TGGTTTCCTGGATGCCGACGGATTTGCACTGCCGGTAGAACTCCGCGAGGTCGTCCAGCCTCAGGCAGCA
GCTGAACCAACTCGCGAGGGGATCGAGCCCGGGGTGGGCGAAGAACTCCAGCATGAGATCCCCGCGCTGG
AGGATCATCCAGCCGGCGTCCCGGAAAACGATTCCGAAGCCCAACCTTTCATAGAAGGCGGCGGTGGAAT
CGAAATCTCGTGATGGCAGGTTGGGCGTCGCTTGGTCGGTCATTTCGAACTGCGGGTCGTGGGGCGGGCG
TCAGGCACCGGGCTTGCGGGTCATGCACCAGGTGCGCGGTCCTTCGGGCACCTCGACGTCGGCGGTGACG
GTGAAGCCGAGCCGCTCGTAGAAGGGGAGGTTGCGGGGCGCGGAGGTCTCCAGGAAGGCGGGCACCCCGG
CGCGCTCGGCCGCCTCCACTCCGGGGAGCACGACGGCGCTGCCCAGACCCTTGCCCTGGTGGTCGGGCGA
GACGCCGACGGTGGCCAGGAACCACGCGGGCTCCTTGGGCCGGTGCGGCGCCAGGAGGCCTTCCATCTGT
TGCTGCGCGGCCAGCCGGGAACCGCTCAACTCGGCCATGCGCGGGCCGATCTCGGCGAACACCGCCCCCG
CTTCGACGCTCTCCGGCGTGGTCCAGACCGCCACGGCAGCACCGTCGTCCGCGACCCACACCTTGCCGAT
GTCGAGCCCGACGCGCGTGAGGAAGAGTTCTTGCAGCTCGGTGACCCGCTCGATGTGGCGATCAGGATCG
ACGGTGTGGCGCGTGGCGGGGTAGTCGGCGAACGCGGCGGCGAGGGTGCGTACGGCCCTGGGGACGTCGT
CGCGGGTGGCGAGGCGCACCGTGGGCTTGTACTCGGTCATGGTAAGCTTTTTGCAAAAGCCTAGGCCTCC
AAAAAAGCC
