>Addgene plasmid #216826 | pAV-puro-U6+27-F30-Tornado-Acyclovir-IRE#A8-4 | depositor partial sequence | sequence record 422958 | Circular RNA
AACCATGCCGAGTGCGGCCGCTTGCCATGTGCTACTTCAACAGTGCTTGGACGCTCTGATGAATAACCGA
AGTAGTTTATGGGCTACCGAAATCATTCATGGCAAGTGGCCGCGGTCGGCGTGGACTGTAG
