>Addgene plasmid #216826 | pAV-puro-U6+27-F30-Tornado-Acyclovir-IRE#A8-4 | depositor partial sequence | sequence record 422960 | Acyclovir-binding region
GAATAACCGAAGTAGTTTATGGGCTACCGAAATC
